Addgene plasmid #55320: mTagBFP2-PCNA-19-SV40NLS-4
Purpose: Localization: Nucleus, Excitation: 399, Emission: 456
Depositing lab: Michael Davidson. Depositing organization: Florida State University, Tallahassee. Publication: An enhanced monomeric blue fluorescent protein with the high chemical stability of the chromophore. Subach OM, Cranfill PJ, Davidson MW, Verkhusha VV. PLoS One. 2011;6(12):e28674. Epub 2011 Dec 8. 10.1371/journal.pone.0028674 PubMed 22174863.
Backbone
  Vector backbone: mTagBFP2
  Backbone size w/o insert (bp): 4750
  Vector type: Mammalian Expression
  Selectable markers: Neomycin (select with G418)
Growth in bacteria
  Bacterial resistance: Kanamycin, 50 μg/mL
  Growth temperature: 37°C
  Growth strain: DH5alpha
  Copy number: High Copy
Gene/Insert
  Gene/Insert name: PCNA-19 SV40NLS (alt name: NM_002592.2)
  Species: H. sapiens (human)
  Entrez Gene: PCNA (a.k.a. ATLD2)
  Promoter: CMV
  Tag / fusion protein: mTagBFP2 (N terminal on backbone); 3xSV40 NLS (N terminal on backbone)
  Cloning method: Unknown
  Sequencing primers: 5′ CMV-F; 3′ SV40pA-R
Terms and licenses: Academic/Nonprofit Terms; Industry Terms
Depositor comments: . Excitation = 399; Emission = 456
How to cite: mTagBFP2-PCNA-19-SV40NLS-4 was a gift from Michael Davidson (Addgene plasmid # 55320 ; http://n2t.net/addgene:55320 ; RRID:Addgene_55320)
