[The description below was written by a language model from this plasmid's Addgene catalogue record and pLannotate feature annotations shown in this document.]
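Description:
mTagBFP2-PCNA-19-SV40NLS-4 is a mammalian expression plasmid that produces a blue fluorescent, nuclear-targeted fusion of human PCNA, the sliding-clamp processivity factor for DNA polymerase delta. It is built on an mTagBFP2 fluorescent-protein backbone. In bacteria it is maintained at high copy through a ColE1/pUC-type origin and selected with kanamycin. An f1 origin is also present. A single NeoR/KanR (Tn5 aminoglycoside phosphotransferase) gene serves both hosts. The bla (AmpR) promoter drives it in E. coli, and the SV40 enhancer/early promoter drives it in mammalian cells, where it confers G418 resistance. The HSV TK polyadenylation signal terminates this cassette. The short ble and bGH poly(A) fragments in the annotation appear to be partial matches or backbone remnants rather than functional parts.

The expression cassette is driven by the human CMV immediate-early enhancer and promoter. The reading frame begins with three tandem copies of the SV40 large T antigen nuclear localization signal, followed by mTagBFP2 and then PCNA at the C-terminal end. A gap between the two annotations is consistent with the linker implied by the "19" in the name, though the record does not explain this naming. The transcript ends at the SV40 poly(A) signal, which is preceded by a small large T antigen fragment typical of that region.

mTagBFP2 is a rapidly maturing monomeric blue protein derived from Entacmaea quadricolor, with recorded excitation and emission maxima of 399 and 456 nm. The record lists the construct's purpose as a nuclear localization marker. Because of PCNA's role at replication forks, such fusions are commonly used to visualise nuclei and sites of DNA replication in live or fixed cells, and the blue emission leaves other colour channels free for additional fluorescent labels.
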