Features (pLannotate 1.2.2; 18 found; start..end, strand, type, name):
      1..304     +  enhancer       CMV enhancer: human cytomegalovirus immediate early enhancer
    305..508     +  promoter       CMV promoter: human cytomegalovirus (CMV) immediate early promoter
    547..567     +  CDS            SV40 NLS: nuclear localization signal of SV40 (simian virus 40) large T antigen
    571..591     +  CDS            SV40 NLS: nuclear localization signal of SV40 (simian virus 40) large T antigen
    595..615     +  CDS            SV40 NLS: nuclear localization signal of SV40 (simian virus 40) large T antigen
    628..1338    +  CDS            mTagBFP2: mTagBFP2 is a basic (constitutively fluorescent) blue fluorescent protein published in 2011, derived from Entacmaea quadricolor. It is reported to be a very rapidly-maturing monomer with very low acid sensitivity.
   1396..2178    +  CDS            PCNA: PCNA_HUMAN - Experimental evidence at protein level: Swiss-Prot protein existence level 1. Auxiliary protein of DNA polymerase delta and is involved in the control of eukaryotic DNA replication by increasing the polymerase's processibility during elongation of the leading strand. Induces a robust stimulatory effect on the 3'-5' exonuclease and 3'- phosphodiesterase, but not apurinic-apyrimidinic (AP) endonuclease, APEX2 activities. Has to be loaded onto DNA in order to be able to stimulate APEX2. Plays a key role in DNA damage response (DDR) by being conveniently positioned at the replication
   2204..2288    +  CDS            large T antigen (fragment): large T antigen from SV40 (simian virus 40)
   2311..2432    +  polyA_signal   SV40 poly(A) signal: SV40 polyadenylation signal
   2466..2894    -  rep_origin     f1 ori (sequence partly withheld): f1 bacteriophage origin of replication; arrow indicates direction of (+) strand synthesis
   2921..3025    +  promoter       AmpR promoter: bla
   3027..3384    +  promoter       SV40 promoter: SV40 enhancer and early promoter
   3419..4213    +  CDS            NeoR/KanR: aminoglycoside phosphotransferase from Tn5; aph(3')-II (or nptII); confers resistance to neomycin, kanamycin, and G418 (Geneticin®)
   4234..4386    +  CDS            ble (fragment): BLE_KLEPN - Experimental evidence at protein level: Swiss-Prot protein existence level 1. Binding protein with a strong affinity to the bleomycin family of antibiotics. Binds to CL990; an antimitotic-antibiotic compound. From Klebsiella pneumoniae.
   4445..4492    +  polyA_signal   HSV TK poly(A) signal: herpes simplex virus thymidine kinase polyadenylation signal (Cole and Stacy, 1985)
   4583..4599    -  polyA_signal   bGH poly(A) signal (fragment): bovine growth hormone polyadenylation signal
   4821..5409    +  rep_origin     ori: high-copy-number ColE1/pMB1/pBR322/pUC origin of replication
   5524..5583    +  enhancer       CMV enhancer (fragment): human cytomegalovirus immediate early enhancer
>Addgene plasmid #55320 | mTagBFP2-PCNA-19-SV40NLS-4 | addgene full sequence | sequence record 474325 | Addgene NGS Result
CGTTACATAACTTACGGTAAATGGCCCGCCTGGCTGACCGCCCAACGACCCCCGCCCATTGACGTCAATA
ATGACGTATGTTCCCATAGTAACGCCAATAGGGACTTTCCATTGACGTCAATGGGTGGAGTATTTACGGT
AAACTGCCCACTTGGCAGTACATCAAGTGTATCATATGCCAAGTACGCCCCCTATTGACGTCAATGACGG
TAAATGGCCCGCCTGGCATTATGCCCAGTACATGACCTTATGGGACTTTCCTACTTGGCAGTACATCTAC
GTATTAGTCATCGCTATTACCATGGTGATGCGGTTTTGGCAGTACATCAATGGGCGTGGATAGCGGTTTG
ACTCACGGGGATTTCCAAGTCTCCACCCCATTGACGTCAATGGGAGTTTGTTTTGGCACCAAAATCAACG
GGACTTTCCAAAATGTCGTAACAACTCCGCCCCATTGACGCAAATGGGCGGTAGGCGTGTACGGTGGGAG
GTCTATATAAGCAGAGCTGGTTTAGTGAACCGTCAGATCCGCTAGCCACCATGGATCCAAAAAAGAAGAG
AAAGGTAGATCCAAAAAAGAAGAGAAAGGTAGATCCAAAAAAGAAGAGAAAGGTACCGGTCGCCACCATG
GTGTCTAAGGGCGAAGAGCTGATTAAGGAGAACATGCACATGAAGCTGTACATGGAGGGCACCGTGGACA
ACCATCACTTCAAGTGCACATCCGAGGGCGAAGGCAAGCCCTACGAGGGCACCCAGACCATGAGAATCAA
GGTGGTCGAGGGCGGCCCTCTCCCCTTCGCCTTCGACATCCTGGCTACTAGCTTCCTCTACGGCAGCAAG
ACCTTCATCAACCACACCCAGGGCATCCCCGACTTCTTCAAGCAGTCCTTCCCTGAGGGCTTCACATGGG
AGAGAGTCACCACATACGAAGACGGGGGCGTGCTGACCGCTACCCAGGACACCAGCCTCCAGGACGGCTG
CCTCATCTACAACGTCAAGATCAGAGGGGTGAACTTCACATCCAACGGCCCTGTGATGCAGAAGAAAACA
CTCGGCTGGGAGGCCTTCACCGAGACGCTGTACCCCGCTGACGGCGGCCTGGAAGGCAGAAACGACATGG
CCCTGAAGCTCGTGGGCGGGAGCCATCTGATCGCAAACGCCAAGACCACATATAGATCCAAGAAACCCGC
TAAGAACCTCAAGATGCCTGGCGTCTACTATGTGGACTACAGACTGGAAAGAATCAAGGAGGCCAACAAC
GAGACCTACGTCGAGCAGCACGAGGTGGCAGTGGCCAGATACTGCGACCTCCCTAGCAAACTGGGGCACA
AGCTTAATTCCGGAGAAGGGCAAGGGCAAGGGCAAGGGCCGGGCCGCGGCTACGCGTATCGATCCATGTT
CGAGGCGCGCCTGGTCCAGGGCTCCATCCTCAAGAAGGTGTTGGAGGCACTCAAGGACCTCATCAACGAG
GCCTGCTGGGATATTAGCTCCAGCGGTGTAAACCTGCAGAGCATGGACTCGTCCCACGTCTCTTTGGTGC
AGCTCACCCTGCGGTCTGAGGGCTTCGACACCTACCGCTGCGACCGCAACCTGGCCATGGGCGTGAACCT
CACCAGTATGTCCAAAATACTAAAATGCGCCGGCAATGAAGATATCATTACACTAAGGGCCGAAGATAAC
GCGGATACCTTGGCGCTAGTATTTGAAGCACCAAACCAGGAGAAAGTTTCAGACTATGAAATGAAGTTGA
TGGATTTAGATGTTGAACAACTTGGAATTCCAGAACAGGAGTACAGCTGTGTAGTAAAGATGCCTTCTGG
TGAATTTGCACGTATATGCCGAGATCTCAGCCATATTGGAGATGCTGTTGTAATTTCCTGTGCAAAAGAC
GGAGTGAAATTTTCTGCAAGTGGAGAACTTGGAAATGGAAACATTAAATTGTCACAGACAAGTAATGTCG
ATAAAGAGGAGGAAGCTGTTACCATAGAGATGAATGAACCAGTTCAACTAACTTTTGCACTGAGGTACCT
GAACTTCTTTACAAAAGCCACTCCACTCTCTTCAACGGTGACACTCAGTATGTCTGCAGATGTACCCCTT
GTTGTAGAGTATAAAATTGCGGATATGGGACACTTAAAATACTACTTGGCTCCCAAGATCGAGGATGAAG
AAGGATCTTAGGGATCCACCGGATCTAGATAACTGATCATAATCAGCCATACCACATTTGTAGAGGTTTT
ACTTGCTTTAAAAAACCTCCCACACCTCCCCCTGAACCTGAAACATAAAATGAATGCAATTGTTGTTGTT
AACTTGTTTATTGCAGCTTATAATGGTTACAAATAAAGCAATAGCATCACAAATTTCACAAATAAAGCAT
TTTTTTCACTGCATTCTAGTTGTGGTTTGTCCAAACTCATCAATGTATCTTAACGCGTAAATTGTAAGCG
TTAATATTTTGTTAAAATTCGCGTTAAATTTTTGTTAAATCAGCTCATTTTTTAACCAATAGGCCGAAAT
CGGCAAAATCCCTTATAAATCAAAAGAATAGACCGAGATAGGGT
[37 nt withheld, positions 2565-2601]
AAAGAACGTGGACTCCAACGTCAAAGG
[49 nt withheld, positions 2629-2677]
T
[91 nt withheld, positions 2679-2769]
G
[124 nt withheld, positions 2771-2894]
CAGGTGGCACTTTTCGGGGAAATGTGCGCGGAACCCCTATTTGTTTATTTTTCTAAATACATTCAAATAT
GTATCCGCTCATGAGACAATAACCCTGATAAATGCTTCAATAATATTGAAAAAGGAAGAGTCCTGAGGCG
GAAAGAACCAGCTGTGGAATGTGTGTCAGTTAGGGTGTGGAAAGTCCCCAGGCTCCCCAGCAGGCAGAAG
TATGCAAAGCATGCATCTCAATTAGTCAGCAACCAGGTGTGGAAAGTCCCCAGGCTCCCCAGCAGGCAGA
AGTATGCAAAGCATGCATCTCAATTAGTCAGCAACCATAGTCCCGCCCCTAACTCCGCCCATCCCGCCCC
TAACTCCGCCCAGTTCCGCCCATTCTCCGCCCCATGGCTGACTAATTTTTTTTATTTATGCAGAGGCCGA
GGCCGCCTCGGCCTCTGAGCTATTCCAGAAGTAGTGAGGAGGCTTTTTTGGAGGCCTAGGCTTTTGCAAA
GATCGATCAAGAGACAGGATGAGGATCGTTTCGCATGATTGAACAAGATGGATTGCACGCAGGTTCTCCG
GCCGCTTGGGTGGAGAGGCTATTCGGCTATGACTGGGCACAACAGACAATCGGCTGCTCTGATGCCGCCG
TGTTCCGGCTGTCAGCGCAGGGGCGCCCGGTTCTTTTTGTCAAGACCGACCTGTCCGGTGCCCTGAATGA
ACTGCAAGACGAGGCAGCGCGGCTATCGTGGCTGGCCACGACGGGCGTTCCTTGCGCAGCTGTGCTCGAC
GTTGTCACTGAAGCGGGAAGGGACTGGCTGCTATTGGGCGAAGTGCCGGGGCAGGATCTCCTGTCATCTC
ACCTTGCTCCTGCCGAGAAAGTATCCATCATGGCTGATGCAATGCGGCGGCTGCATACGCTTGATCCGGC
TACCTGCCCATTCGACCACCAAGCGAAACATCGCATCGAGCGAGCACGTACTCGGATGGAAGCCGGTCTT
GTCGATCAGGATGATCTGGACGAAGAGCATCAGGGGCTCGCGCCAGCCGAACTGTTCGCCAGGCTCAAGG
CGAGCATGCCCGACGGCGAGGATCTCGTCGTGACCCATGGCGATGCCTGCTTGCCGAATATCATGGTGGA
AAATGGCCGCTTTTCTGGATTCATCGACTGTGGCCGGCTGGGTGTGGCGGACCGCTATCAGGACATAGCG
TTGGCTACCCGTGATATTGCTGAAGAGCTTGGCGGCGAATGGGCTGACCGCTTCCTCGTGCTTTACGGTA
TCGCCGCTCCCGATTCGCAGCGCATCGCCTTCTATCGCCTTCTTGACGAGTTCTTCTGAGCGGGACTCTG
GGGTTCGAAATGACCGACCAAGCGACGCCCAACCTGCCATCACGAGATTTCGATTCCACCGCCGCCTTCT
ATGAAAGGTTGGGCTTCGGAATCGTTTTCCGGGACGCCGGCTGGATGATCCTCCAGCGCGGGGATCTCAT
GCTGGAGTTCTTCGCCCACCCTAGGGGGAGGCTAACTGAAACACGGAAGGAGACAATACCGGAAGGAACC
CGCGCTATGACGGCAATAAAAAGACAGAATAAAACGCACGGTGTTGGGTCGTTTGTTCATAAACGCGGGG
TTCGGTCCCAGGGCTGGCACTCTGTCGATACCCCACCGAGACCCCATTGGGGCCAATACGCCCGCGTTTC
TTCCTTTTCCCCACCCCACCCCCCAAGTTCGGGTGAAGGCCCAGGGCTCGCAGCCAACGTCGGGGCGGCA
GGCCCTGCCATAGCCTCAGGTTACTCATATATACTTTAGATTGATTTAAAACTTCATTTTTAATTTAAAA
GGATCTAGGTGAAGATCCTTTTTGATAATCTCATGACCAAAATCCCTTAACGTGAGTTTTCGTTCCACTG
AGCGTCAGACCCCGTAGAAAAGATCAAAGGATCTTCTTGAGATCCTTTTTTTCTGCGCGTAATCTGCTGC
TTGCAAACAAAAAAACCACCGCTACCAGCGGTGGTTTGTTTGCCGGATCAAGAGCTACCAACTCTTTTTC
CGAAGGTAACTGGCTTCAGCAGAGCGCAGATACCAAATACTGTTCTTCTAGTGTAGCCGTAGTTAGGCCA
CCACTTCAAGAACTCTGTAGCACCGCCTACATACCTCGCTCTGCTAATCCTGTTACCAGTGGCTGCTGCC
AGTGGCGATAAGTCGTGTCTTACCGGGTTGGACTCAAGACGATAGTTACCGGATAAGGCGCAGCGGTCGG
GCTGAACGGGGGGTTCGTGCACACAGCCCAGCTTGGAGCGAACGACCTACACCGAACTGAGATACCTACA
GCGTGAGCTATGAGAAAGCGCCACGCTTCCCGAAGGGAGAAAGGCGGACAGGTATCCGGTAAGCGGCAGG
GTCGGAACAGGAGAGCGCACGAGGGAGCTTCCAGGGGGAAACGCCTGGTATCTTTATAGTCCTGTCGGGT
TTCGCCACCTCTGACTTGAGCGTCGATTTTTGTGATGCTCGTCAGGGGGGCGGAGCCTATGGAAAAACGC
CAGCAACGCGGCCTTTTTACGGTTCCTGGCCTTTTGCTGGCCTTTTGCTCACATGTTCTTTCCTGCGTTA
TCCCCTGATTCTGTGGATAACCGTATTACCGCCATGCATTAGTTATTAATAGTAATCAATTACGGGGTCA
TTAGTTCATAGCCCATATATGGAGTTCCG
