>Addgene plasmid #55320 | mTagBFP2-PCNA-19-SV40NLS-4 | depositor partial sequence | sequence record 85725 | insert sequence
ACCGTCAGATCCGCTAGCCACCATGGATCCAAAAAAGAAGAGAAAGGTAGATCCAAAAAAGAAGAGAAAG
GTAGATCCAAAAAAGAAGAGAAAGGTACCGGTCGCCACCATGGTGTCTAAGGGCGAAGAGCTGATTAAGG
AGAACATGCACATGAAGCTGTACATGGAGGGCACCGTGGACAACCATCACTTCAAGTGCACATCCGAGGG
CGAAGGCAAGCCCTACGAGGGCACCCAGACCATGAGAATCAAGGTGGTCGAGGGCGGCCCTCTCCCCTTC
GCCTTCGACATCCTGGCTACTAGCTTCCTCTACGGCAGCAAGACCTTCATCAACCACACCCAGGGCATCC
CCGACTTCTTCAAGCAGTCCTTCCCTGAGGGCTTCACATGGGAGAGAGTCACCACATACGAAGACGGGGG
CGTGCTGACCGCTACCCAGGACACCAGCCTCCAGGACGGCTGCCTCATCTACAACGTCAAGATCAGAGGG
GTGAACTTCACATCCAACGGCCCTGTGATGCAGAAGAAAACACTCGGCTGGGAGGCCTTCACCGAGACGC
TGTACCCCGCTGACGGCGGCCTGGAAGGCAGAAACGACATGGCCCTGAAGCTCGTGGGCGGGAGCCATCT
GATCGCAAACGCCAAGACCACATATAGATCCAAGAAACCCGCTAAGAACCTCAAGATGCCTGGCGTCTAC
TATGTGGACTACAGACTGGAAAGAATCAAGGAGGCCAACAACGAGACCTACGTCGAGCAGCACGAGGTGG
CAGTGGCCAGATACTGCGACCTCCCTAGCAAACTGGGGCACAAGCTTAATTCCGGAGAAGGGCAAGGGCA
AGGGCAAGGGCCGGGCCGCGGCTACGCGTATCGATCCATGTTCGAGGCGCGCCTGGTCCAGGGCTCCATC
CTCAAGAAGGTGTTGGAGGCACTCAAGGACCTCATCAACGAGGCCTGCTGGGATATTAGCTCCAGCGGTG
TAAACCTGCAGAGCATGGACTCGTCCCACGTCTCTTTGGTGCAGCTCACCCTGCGGTCTGAGGGCTTCGA
CACCTACCGCTGCGACCGCAACCTGGCCATGGGCGTGAACCTCACCAGTATGTCCAAAATACTAAAATGC
GCCGGCAATGAAGATATCATTACACTAAGGGCCGAAGATAACGCGGATACCTTGGCGCTAGTATTTGAAG
CACCAAACCAGGAGAAAGTTTCAGACTATGAAATGAAGTTGATGGATTTAGATGTTGAACAACTTGGAAT
TCCAGAACAGGAGTACAGCTGTGTAGTAAAGATGCCTTCTGGTGAATTTGCACGTATATGCCGAGATCTC
AGCCATATTGGAGATGCTGTTGTAATTTCCTGTGCAAAAGACGGAGTGAAATTTTCTGCAAGTGGAGAAC
TTGGAAATGGAAACATTAAATTGTCACAGACAAGTAATGTCGATAAAGAGGAGGAAGCTGTTACCATAGA
GATGAATGAACCAGTTCAACTAACTTTTGCACTGAGGTACCTGAACTTCTTTACAAAAGCCACTCCACTC
TCTTCAACGGTGACACTCAGTATGTCTGCAGATGTACCCCTTGTTGTAGAGTATAAAATTGCGGATATGG
GACACTTAAAATACTACTTGGCTCCCAAGATCGAGGATGAAGAAGGATCTTAGGGATCCACCGGATCTAG
ATAACTGATCATAATCAGCCATAC
