>Addgene plasmid #55320 | mTagBFP2-PCNA-19-SV40NLS-4 | addgene partial sequence | sequence record 119360 | BFP-F 5'-CCTTCACCGAGACGCTGTA-3'
AAGCTCGTGGGCGGGAGCCATCTGATCGCAAACGCCAAGACCACATATAGATCCAAGAAACCCGCTAAGA
ACCTCAAGATGCCTGGCGTCTACTATGTGGACTACAGACTGGAAAGAATCAAGGAGGCCAACAACGAGAC
CTACGTCGAGCAGCACGAGGTGGCAGTGGCCAGATACTGCGACCTCCCTAGCAAACTGGGGCACAAGCTT
AATTCCGGAGAAGGGCAAGGGCAAGGGCAAGGGCCGGGCCGCGGCTACGCGTATCGATCCATGTTCGAGG
CGCGCCTGGTCCAGGGCTCCATCCTCAAGAAGGTGTTGGAGGCACTCAAGGACCTCATCAACGAGGCCTG
CTGGGATATTAGCTCCAGCGGTGTAAACCTGCAGAGCATGGACTCGTCCCACGTCTCTTTGGTGCAGCTC
ACCCTGCGGTCTGAGGGCTTCGACACCTACCGCTGCGACCGCAACCTGGCCATGGGCGTGAACCTCACCA
GTATGTCCAAAATACTAAAATGCGCCGGCAATGAAGATATCATTACACTAAGGGCCGAAGATAACGCGGA
TACCTTGGCGCTAGTATTTGAAGCACCAAACCAGGAGAAAGTTTCAGACTATGAAATGAAGTTGATGGAT
TTAGATGTTGAACAACTTGGAATTCCAGAACAGGAGTACAGCTGTGTAGTAAAGATGCCTTCTGGTGAAT
TTGCACGTATATGCCGAGATCTCAGCCATATTGGAGATGCTGTTGTAATTTCCTGTGCAAAAGACGGAGT
GAAATTTTCTGCAAGTGGAGAACTTGGAAATGGAAACATTAAATTGTCACAG
